Addgene plasmid #63159: pRGE32
Purpose: (Empty Backbone) Express sgRNA/PTG with rice snoRNA U3 promoter and Cas9 with rice ubiquitin promoter for transient expression in protoplast
Depositing lab: Yinong Yang. Depositing organization: Pennsylvania State University. Publication: Boosting CRISPR/Cas9 multiplex editing capability with the endogenous tRNA-processing system. Xie K, Minkenberg B, Yang Y. Proc Natl Acad Sci U S A. 2015 Mar 17;112(11):3570-5. doi: 10.1073/pnas.1420294112. Epub 2015 Mar 2. PubMed 25733849.
Backbone
  Vector backbone: pRGE31
  Backbone manufacturer: Kabin Xie
  Modifications to backbone: Replace the 35S promoter with rice UBI promoter plus 5'-UTR.
  Vector type: Plant Expression, CRISPR
  Promoter: Rice snoRNA U3 promoter for gRNA/PTG expression and UBI promoter for Cas9 expression
Growth in bacteria
  Bacterial resistance: Ampicillin, 100 μg/mL
  Growth temperature: 37°C
  Growth strain: DH5alpha
  Copy number: High Copy
Gene/Insert
  Cloning method: Restriction Enzyme
  Sequencing primers: 5′ M13R(-48); 3′ M13F(-20)
Resource information
  A portion of this plasmid was derived from a plasmid made by: The Cas9 in this plasmid originates from plasmid pX330 (Addgene 42230) created by Dr. Feng Zhang's Lab.
Terms and licenses: Academic/Nonprofit Terms; Industry Terms: Not Available to Industry
Depositor comments: Please use the reference links above to access a published protocol for using plasmids pRGE31, pRGEB31, pRGE32 and pRGEB32 as well as a CRISPR design software tool.
How to cite: pRGE32 was a gift from Yinong Yang (Addgene plasmid # 63159 ; http://n2t.net/addgene:63159 ; RRID:Addgene_63159)
