[The description below was written by a language model from this plasmid's Addgene catalogue record and pLannotate feature annotations shown in this document.]
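Description:
pRGE32 is an empty-backbone plant CRISPR/Cas9 vector of about 10.1 kb, intended for transient expression in protoplasts (the promoters are from rice). It derives from pRGE31, from which it differs in that the 35S promoter driving Cas9 was replaced by the rice ubiquitin (UBI) promoter together with its 5′-UTR. In E. coli it is maintained as a high-copy plasmid through a ColE1/pUC-type origin and selected with ampicillin via the β-lactamase gene. The annotation also shows an M13 phage origin and remnants of the lac promoter/operator and lacZα region typical of a pUC-style cloning backbone. No T-DNA borders or plant selectable marker are annotated, consistent with direct DNA delivery rather than Agrobacterium-mediated stable transformation.

The plasmid carries two expression units in tandem. The rice snoRNA U3 promoter, a Pol III promoter, sits directly upstream of the Streptococcus pyogenes guide RNA scaffold. Users insert either a single guide sequence or a polycistronic tRNA–gRNA (PTG) array here by restriction-enzyme cloning. In a PTG array, the cell's own tRNA-processing machinery cleaves the transcript to release several guides for multiplex editing. Downstream, the rice polyubiquitin promoter drives S. pyogenes Cas9, which the record says originates from pX330. The annotation tool splits the Cas9 coding sequence into adjoining N- and C-terminal portions that together form one continuous coding region. A nucleoplasmin nuclear localization signal follows at the C-terminus, and the unit ends with the NOS terminator. Gateway attB1 and attB2 sites flank the Cas9 region, and a FLAG fragment is annotated downstream of attB2, before the NOS terminator. The vector is typically used to test guide designs and editing efficiency quickly in protoplasts.
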