Features (pLannotate 1.2.2; 23 found; start..end, strand, type, name):
     29..49      +  CDS            FLAG (fragment): FLAG® epitope tag, followed by an enterokinase cleavage site
     71..323     +  terminator     NOS terminator: nopaline synthase terminator and poly(A) signal
    328..485     +  CDS            lacZα (fragment): LacZα fragment of β-galactosidase; lacZ fragment
    491..542     -  misc_feature   bom (fragment): basis of mobility region from pBR322
    561..941     +  rep_origin     M13 ori (sequence partly withheld): M13 bacteriophage origin of replication; arrow indicates direction of (+) strand synthesis
   1017..1066    -  misc_feature   bom (fragment): basis of mobility region from pBR322
   1168..1203    -  CDS            rop (fragment): Rop protein, which maintains plasmids at low copy number; rop
   1298..1402    +  promoter       AmpR promoter: bla
   1403..2263    +  CDS            AmpR: β-lactamase; bla; confers resistance to ampicillin, carbenicillin, and related antibiotics
   2434..3022    +  rep_origin     ori: high-copy-number ColE1/pMB1/pBR322/pUC origin of replication
   3205..3297    +  CDS            lacI (fragment): lac repressor; lacI; The lac repressor binds to the lac operator to inhibit transcription in E. coli. This inhibition can be relieved by adding lactose or isopropyl-β-D-thiogalactopyranoside (IPTG).
   3310..3331    +  protein_bind   CAP binding site: CAP binding activates transcription in the presence of cAMP. E. coli catabolite activator protein
   3346..3376    +  promoter       lac promoter: promoter for the E. coli lac operon
   3384..3400    +  protein_bind   lac operator: The lac repressor binds to the lac operator to inhibit transcription in E. coli. This inhibition can be relieved by adding lactose or isopropyl-β-D-thiogalactopyranoside (IPTG). lac repressor encoded by lacI
   3443..3823    +  promoter       OsU3 promoter: Oryza sativa (rice) snRNA U3 promoter
   3840..3915    +  misc_RNA       gRNA scaffold: guide RNA scaffold for the Streptococcus pyogenes CRISPR/Cas9 system
   3922..3965    +  misc_RNA       gRNA scaffold (fragment): guide RNA scaffold for the Streptococcus pyogenes CRISPR/Cas9 system
   3996..5705    +  promoter       Ubi promoter: RUBQ2; promoter for the rice (Oryza sativa) polyubiquitin gene RUBQ2
   5716..5740    +  protein_bind   attB1: mutant version of attB; recombination site for the Gateway® BP reaction BP Clonase™
   5902..7503    +  CDS            Cas9(N): N-terminal portion of Streptococcus pyogenes Cas9 (Zetsche et al., 2015)
   7504..10002   +  CDS            Cas9(C): C-terminal portion of Streptococcus pyogenes Cas9 (Zetsche et al., 2015)
  10003..10050   +  CDS            nucleoplasmin NLS: bipartite nuclear localization signal from nucleoplasmin
  10083..15      -  protein_bind   attB2 (across the origin): mutant version of attB; recombination site for the Gateway® BP reaction BP Clonase™
>Addgene plasmid #63159 | pRGE32 | depositor full sequence | sequence record 105873 | pRGE32 sequence 10092 bps
CTTGTACAAAGTGGTTGATAACAGCGACTACAAGGATGACGATGACAAGGCTTAGAGCTCGAATTTCCCC
GATCGTTCAAACATTTGGCAATAAAGTTTCTTAAGATTGAATCCTGTTGCCGGTCTTGCGATGATTATCA
TATAATTTCTGTTGAATTACGTTAAGCATGTAATAATTAACATGTAATGCATGACGTTATTTATGAGATG
GGTTTTTATGATTAGAGTCCCGCAATTATACATTTAATACGCGATAGAAAACAAAATATAGCGCGCAAAC
TAGGATAAATTATCGCGCGCGGTGTCATCTATGTTACTAGATCGGGAATTCACTGGCCGTCGTTTTACAA
CGTCGTGACTGGGAAAACCCTGGCGTTACCCAACTTAATCGCCTTGCAGCACATCCCCCTTTCGCCAGCT
GGCGTAATAGCGAAGAGGCCCGCACCGATCGCCCTTCCCAACAGTTGCGCAGCCTGAATGGCGAATGGCG
CCTGATGCGGTATTTTCTCCTTACGCATCTGTGCGGTATTTCACACCGCATA
[142 nt withheld, positions 543-684]
C
[141 nt withheld, positions 686-826]
CCTTTGACGTTGGAGTCCACGTTCTTT
[37 nt withheld, positions 854-890]
ACCCTATCTCGGGCTATTCTTTTGATTTATAAGGGATTTTGCCGATTTCGGCCTATTGGTTAAAAAATGA
GCTGATTTAACAAAAATTTAACGCGAATTTTAACAAAATATTAACGTTTACAATTTTATGGTGCACTCTC
AGTACAATCTGCTCTGATGCCGCATAGTTAAGCCAGCCCCGACACCCGCCAACACCCGCTGACGCGCCCT
GACGGGCTTGTCTGCTCCCGGCATCCGCTTACAGACAAGCTGTGACCGTCTCCGGGAGCTGCATGTGTCA
GAGGTTTTCACCGTCATCACCGAAACGCGCGAGACGAAAGGGCCTCGTGATACGCCTATTTTTATAGGTT
AATGTCATGATAATAATGGTTTCTTAGACGTCAGGTGGCACTTTTCGGGGAAATGTGCGCGGAACCCCTA
TTTGTTTATTTTTCTAAATACATTCAAATATGTATCCGCTCATGAGACAATAACCCTGATAAATGCTTCA
ATAATATTGAAAAAGGAAGAGTATGAGTATTCAACATTTCCGTGTCGCCCTTATTCCCTTTTTTGCGGCA
TTTTGCCTTCCTGTTTTTGCTCACCCAGAAACGCTGGTGAAAGTAAAAGATGCTGAAGATCAGTTGGGTG
CACGAGTGGGTTACATCGAACTGGATCTCAACAGCGGTAAGATCCTTGAGAGTTTTCGCCCCGAAGAACG
TTTTCCAATGATGAGCACTTTTAAAGTTCTGCTATGTGGCGCGGTATTATCCCGTATTGACGCCGGGCAA
GAGCAACTCGGTCGCCGCATACACTATTCTCAGAATGACTTGGTTGAGTACTCACCAGTCACAGAAAAGC
ATCTTACGGATGGCATGACAGTAAGAGAATTATGCAGTGCTGCCATAACCATGAGTGATAACACTGCGGC
CAACTTACTTCTGACAACGATCGGAGGACCGAAGGAGCTAACCGCTTTTTTGCACAACATGGGGGATCAT
GTAACTCGCCTTGATCGTTGGGAACCGGAGCTGAATGAAGCCATACCAAACGACGAGCGTGACACCACGA
TGCCTGTAGCAATGGCAACAACGTTGCGCAAACTATTAACTGGCGAACTACTTACTCTAGCTTCCCGGCA
ACAATTAATAGACTGGATGGAGGCGGATAAAGTTGCAGGACCACTTCTGCGCTCGGCCCTTCCGGCTGGC
TGGTTTATTGCTGATAAATCTGGAGCCGGTGAGCGTGGCACTCGCGGTATCATTGCAGCACTGGGGCCAG
ATGGTAAGCCCTCCCGTATCGTAGTTATCTACACGACGGGGAGTCAGGCAACTATGGATGAACGAAATAG
ACAGATCGCTGAGATAGGTGCCTCACTGATTAAGCATTGGTAACTGTCAGACCAAGTTTACTCATATATA
CTTTAGATTGATTTAAAACTTCATTTTTAATTTAAAAGGATCTAGGTGAAGATCCTTTTTGATAATCTCA
TGACCAAAATCCCTTAACGTGAGTTTTCGTTCCACTGAGCGTCAGACCCCGTAGAAAAGATCAAAGGATC
TTCTTGAGATCCTTTTTTTCTGCGCGTAATCTGCTGCTTGCAAACAAAAAAACCACCGCTACCAGCGGTG
GTTTGTTTGCCGGATCAAGAGCTACCAACTCTTTTTCCGAAGGTAACTGGCTTCAGCAGAGCGCAGATAC
CAAATACTGTCCTTCTAGTGTAGCCGTAGTTAGGCCACCACTTCAAGAACTCTGTAGCACCGCCTACATA
CCTCGCTCTGCTAATCCTGTTACCAGTGGCTGCTGCCAGTGGCGATAAGTCGTGTCTTACCGGGTTGGAC
TCAAGACGATAGTTACCGGATAAGGCGCAGCGGTCGGGCTGAACGGGGGGTTCGTGCACACAGCCCAGCT
TGGAGCGAACGACCTACACCGAACTGAGATACCTACAGCGTGAGCTATGAGAAAGCGCCACGCTTCCCGA
AGGGAGAAAGGCGGACAGGTATCCGGTAAGCGGCAGGGTCGGAACAGGAGAGCGCACGAGGGAGCTTCCA
GGGGGAAACGCCTGGTATCTTTATAGTCCTGTCGGGTTTCGCCACCTCTGACTTGAGCGTCGATTTTTGT
GATGCTCGTCAGGGGGGCGGAGCCTATGGAAAAACGCCAGCAACGCGGCCTTTTTACGGTTCCTGGCCTT
TTGCTGGCCTTTTGCTCACATGTTCTTTCCTGCGTTATCCCCTGATTCTGTGGATAACCGTATTACCGCC
TTTGAGTGAGCTGATACCGCTCGCCGCAGCCGAACGACCGAGCGCAGCGAGTCAGTGAGCGAGGAAGCGG
AAGAGCGCCCAATACGCAAACCGCCTCTCCCCGCGCGTTGGCCGATTCATTAATGCAGCTGGCACGACAG
GTTTCCCGACTGGAAAGCGGGCAGTGAGCGCAACGCAATTAATGTGAGTTAGCTCACTCATTAGGCACCC
CAGGCTTTACACTTTATGCTTCCGGCTCGTATGTTGTGTGGAATTGTGAGCGGATAACAATTTCACACAG
GAAACAGCTATGACCATGATTACGCCAAGCTTAAGGAATCTTTAAACATACGAACAGATCACTTAAAGTT
CTTCTGAAGCAACTTAAAGTTATCAGGCATGCATGGATCTTGGAGGAATCAGATGTGCAGTCAGGGACCA
TAGCACAAGACAGGCGTCTTCTACTGGTGCTACCAGCAAATGCTGGAAGCCGGGAACACTGGGTACGTTG
GAAACCACGTGATGTGAAGAAGTAAGATAAACTGTAGGAGAAAAGCATTTCGTAGTGGGCCATGAAGCCT
TTCAGGACATGTATTGCAGTATGGGCCGGCCCATTACGCAATTGGACGACAACAAAGACTAGTATTAGTA
CCACCTCGGCTATCCACATAGATCAAAGCTGATTTAAAAGAGTTGTGCAGATGATCCGTGGCAGGAGACC
GAGGTCTCGGTTTTAGAGCTAGAAATAGCAAGTTAAAATAAGGCTAGTCCGTTATCAACTTGAAAAAGTG
GCACCGAGTCGGTGCTTTTTTGTTTTAGAGCTAGAAATAGCAAGTTAAAATAAGGCTAGTCCGTTTTTAG
CGCGTGCATGCCTGCAGGTCCACAAATTCGGGTCAAGGCGGAAGCCAGCGCGCCACCCCACGTCAGCAAA
TACGGAGGCGCGGGGTTGACGGCGTCACCCGGTCCTAACGGCGACCAACAAACCAGCCAGAAGAAATTAC
AGTAAAAAAAAAGTAAATTGCACTTTGATCCACCTTTTATTACCTAAGTCTCAATTTGGATCACCCTTAA
ACCTATCTTTTCAATTTGGGCCGGGTTGTGGTTTGGACTACCATGAACAACTTTTCGTCATGTCTAACTT
CCCTTTCAGCAAACATATGAACCATATATAGAGGAGATCGGCCGTATACTAGAGCTGATGTGTTTAAGGT
CGTTGATTGCACGAGAAAAAAAAATCCAAATCGCAACAATAGCAAATTTATCTGGTTCAAAGTGAAAAGA
TATGTTTAAAGGTAGTCCAAAGTAAAACTTATAGATAATAAAATGTGGTCCAAAGCGTAATTCACTCAAA
AAAAATCAACGAGACGTGTACCAAACGGAGACAAACGGCATCTTCTCGAAATTTCCCAACCGCTCGCTCG
CCCGCCTCGTCTTCCCGGAAACCGCGGTGGTTTCAGCGTGGCGGATTCTCCAAGCAGACGGAGACGTCAC
GGCACGGGACTCCTCCCACCACCCAACCGCCATAAATACCAGCCCCCTCATCTCCTCTCCTCGCATCAGC
TCCACCCCCGAAAAATTTCTCCCCAATCTCGCGAGGCTCTCGTCGTCGAATCGAATCCTCTCGCGTCCTC
AAGGTACGCTGCTTCTCCTCTCCTCGCTTCGTTTCGATTCGATTTCGGACGGGTGAGGTTGTTTTGTTGC
TAGATCCGATTGGTGGTTAGGGTTGTCGATGTGATTATCGTGAGATGTTTAGGGGTTGTAGATCTGATGG
TTGTGATTTGGGCACGGTTGGTTCGATAGGTGGAATCGTGGTTAGGTTTTGGGATTGGATGTTGGTTCTG
ATGATTGGGGGGAATTTTTACGGTTAGATGAATTGTTGGATGATTCGATTGGGGAAATCGGTGTAGATCT
GTTGGGGAATTGTGGAACTAGTCATGCCTGAGTGATTGGTGCGATTTGTAGCGTGTTCCATCTTGTAGGC
CTTGTTGCGAGCATGTTCAGATCTACTGTTCCGCTCTTGATTGAGTTATTGGTGCCATGGGTTGGTGCAA
ACACAGGCTTTAATATGTTATATCTGTTTTGTGTTTGATGTAGATCTGTAGGGTAGTTCTTCTTAGACAT
GGTTCAATTATGTAGCTTGTGCGTTTCGATTTGATTTCATATGTTCACAGATTAGATAATGATGAACTCT
TTTAATTAATTGTCAATGGTAAATAGGAAGTCTTGTCGCTATATCTGTCATAATGATCTCATGTTACTAT
CTGCCAGTAATTTATGCTAAGAACTATATTAGAATATCATGTTACAATCTGTAGTAATATCATGTTACAA
TCTGTAGTTCATCTATATAATCTATTGTGGTAATTTCTTTTTACTATCTGTGTGAAGATTATTGCCACTA
GTTCATTCTACTTATTTCTGAAGTTCAGGATACGTGTGCTGTTACTACCTATCTGAATACATGTGTGATG
TGCCTGTTACTATCTTTTTGAATACATGTATGTTCTGTTGGAATATGTTTGCTGTTTGATCCGTTGTTGT
GTCCTTAATCTTGTGCTAGTTCTTACCCTATCTGTTTGGTGATTATTTCTTGCAGATAGTTATCAACAAG
TTTGTACAAAAAAGCAGGCTTCGAAGGAGATAGAACCAATTCTCTAAGGAAATACTTAACCATGGACTAT
AAGGACCACGACGGAGACTACAAGGATCATGATATTGATTACAAAGACGATGACGATAAGATGGCCCCAA
AGAAGAAGCGGAAGGTCGGTATCCACGGAGTCCCAGCAGCCGACAAGAAGTACAGCATCGGCCTGGACAT
CGGCACCAACTCTGTGGGCTGGGCCGTGATCACCGACGAGTACAAGGTGCCCAGCAAGAAATTCAAGGTG
CTGGGCAACACCGACCGGCACAGCATCAAGAAGAACCTGATCGGAGCCCTGCTGTTCGACAGCGGCGAAA
CAGCCGAGGCCACCCGGCTGAAGAGAACCGCCAGAAGAAGATACACCAGACGGAAGAACCGGATCTGCTA
TCTGCAAGAGATCTTCAGCAACGAGATGGCCAAGGTGGACGACAGCTTCTTCCACAGACTGGAAGAGTCC
TTCCTGGTGGAAGAGGATAAGAAGCACGAGCGGCACCCCATCTTCGGCAACATCGTGGACGAGGTGGCCT
ACCACGAGAAGTACCCCACCATCTACCACCTGAGAAAGAAACTGGTGGACAGCACCGACAAGGCCGACCT
GCGGCTGATCTATCTGGCCCTGGCCCACATGATCAAGTTCCGGGGCCACTTCCTGATCGAGGGCGACCTG
AACCCCGACAACAGCGACGTGGACAAGCTGTTCATCCAGCTGGTGCAGACCTACAACCAGCTGTTCGAGG
AAAACCCCATCAACGCCAGCGGCGTGGACGCCAAGGCCATCCTGTCTGCCAGACTGAGCAAGAGCAGACG
GCTGGAAAATCTGATCGCCCAGCTGCCCGGCGAGAAGAAGAATGGCCTGTTCGGAAACCTGATTGCCCTG
AGCCTGGGCCTGACCCCCAACTTCAAGAGCAACTTCGACCTGGCCGAGGATGCCAAACTGCAGCTGAGCA
AGGACACCTACGACGACGACCTGGACAACCTGCTGGCCCAGATCGGCGACCAGTACGCCGACCTGTTTCT
GGCCGCCAAGAACCTGTCCGACGCCATCCTGCTGAGCGACATCCTGAGAGTGAACACCGAGATCACCAAG
GCCCCCCTGAGCGCCTCTATGATCAAGAGATACGACGAGCACCACCAGGACCTGACCCTGCTGAAAGCTC
TCGTGCGGCAGCAGCTGCCTGAGAAGTACAAAGAGATTTTCTTCGACCAGAGCAAGAACGGCTACGCCGG
CTACATTGACGGCGGAGCCAGCCAGGAAGAGTTCTACAAGTTCATCAAGCCCATCCTGGAAAAGATGGAC
GGCACCGAGGAACTGCTCGTGAAGCTGAACAGAGAGGACCTGCTGCGGAAGCAGCGGACCTTCGACAACG
GCAGCATCCCCCACCAGATCCACCTGGGAGAGCTGCACGCCATTCTGCGGCGGCAGGAAGATTTTTACCC
ATTCCTGAAGGACAACCGGGAAAAGATCGAGAAGATCCTGACCTTCCGCATCCCCTACTACGTGGGCCCT
CTGGCCAGGGGAAACAGCAGATTCGCCTGGATGACCAGAAAGAGCGAGGAAACCATCACCCCCTGGAACT
TCGAGGAAGTGGTGGACAAGGGCGCTTCCGCCCAGAGCTTCATCGAGCGGATGACCAACTTCGATAAGAA
CCTGCCCAACGAGAAGGTGCTGCCCAAGCACAGCCTGCTGTACGAGTACTTCACCGTGTATAACGAGCTG
ACCAAAGTGAAATACGTGACCGAGGGAATGAGAAAGCCCGCCTTCCTGAGCGGCGAGCAGAAAAAGGCCA
TCGTGGACCTGCTGTTCAAGACCAACCGGAAAGTGACCGTGAAGCAGCTGAAAGAGGACTACTTCAAGAA
AATCGAGTGCTTCGACTCCGTGGAAATCTCCGGCGTGGAAGATCGGTTCAACGCCTCCCTGGGCACATAC
CACGATCTGCTGAAAATTATCAAGGACAAGGACTTCCTGGACAATGAGGAAAACGAGGACATTCTGGAAG
ATATCGTGCTGACCCTGACACTGTTTGAGGACAGAGAGATGATCGAGGAACGGCTGAAAACCTATGCCCA
CCTGTTCGACGACAAAGTGATGAAGCAGCTGAAGCGGCGGAGATACACCGGCTGGGGCAGGCTGAGCCGG
AAGCTGATCAACGGCATCCGGGACAAGCAGTCCGGCAAGACAATCCTGGATTTCCTGAAGTCCGACGGCT
TCGCCAACAGAAACTTCATGCAGCTGATCCACGACGACAGCCTGACCTTTAAAGAGGACATCCAGAAAGC
CCAGGTGTCCGGCCAGGGCGATAGCCTGCACGAGCACATTGCCAATCTGGCCGGCAGCCCCGCCATTAAG
AAGGGCATCCTGCAGACAGTGAAGGTGGTGGACGAGCTCGTGAAAGTGATGGGCCGGCACAAGCCCGAGA
ACATCGTGATCGAAATGGCCAGAGAGAACCAGACCACCCAGAAGGGACAGAAGAACAGCCGCGAGAGAAT
GAAGCGGATCGAAGAGGGCATCAAAGAGCTGGGCAGCCAGATCCTGAAAGAACACCCCGTGGAAAACACC
CAGCTGCAGAACGAGAAGCTGTACCTGTACTACCTGCAGAATGGGCGGGATATGTACGTGGACCAGGAAC
TGGACATCAACCGGCTGTCCGACTACGATGTGGACCATATCGTGCCTCAGAGCTTTCTGAAGGACGACTC
CATCGACAACAAGGTGCTGACCAGAAGCGACAAGAACCGGGGCAAGAGCGACAACGTGCCCTCCGAAGAG
GTCGTGAAGAAGATGAAGAACTACTGGCGGCAGCTGCTGAACGCCAAGCTGATTACCCAGAGAAAGTTCG
ACAATCTGACCAAGGCCGAGAGAGGCGGCCTGAGCGAACTGGATAAGGCCGGCTTCATCAAGAGACAGCT
GGTGGAAACCCGGCAGATCACAAAGCACGTGGCACAGATCCTGGACTCCCGGATGAACACTAAGTACGAC
GAGAATGACAAGCTGATCCGGGAAGTGAAAGTGATCACCCTGAAGTCCAAGCTGGTGTCCGATTTCCGGA
AGGATTTCCAGTTTTACAAAGTGCGCGAGATCAACAACTACCACCACGCCCACGACGCCTACCTGAACGC
CGTCGTGGGAACCGCCCTGATCAAAAAGTACCCTAAGCTGGAAAGCGAGTTCGTGTACGGCGACTACAAG
GTGTACGACGTGCGGAAGATGATCGCCAAGAGCGAGCAGGAAATCGGCAAGGCTACCGCCAAGTACTTCT
TCTACAGCAACATCATGAACTTTTTCAAGACCGAGATTACCCTGGCCAACGGCGAGATCCGGAAGCGGCC
TCTGATCGAGACAAACGGCGAAACCGGGGAGATCGTGTGGGATAAGGGCCGGGATTTTGCCACCGTGCGG
AAAGTGCTGAGCATGCCCCAAGTGAATATCGTGAAAAAGACCGAGGTGCAGACAGGCGGCTTCAGCAAAG
AGTCTATCCTGCCCAAGAGGAACAGCGATAAGCTGATCGCCAGAAAGAAGGACTGGGACCCTAAGAAGTA
CGGCGGCTTCGACAGCCCCACCGTGGCCTATTCTGTGCTGGTGGTGGCCAAAGTGGAAAAGGGCAAGTCC
AAGAAACTGAAGAGTGTGAAAGAGCTGCTGGGGATCACCATCATGGAAAGAAGCAGCTTCGAGAAGAATC
CCATCGACTTTCTGGAAGCCAAGGGCTACAAAGAAGTGAAAAAGGACCTGATCATCAAGCTGCCTAAGTA
CTCCCTGTTCGAGCTGGAAAACGGCCGGAAGAGAATGCTGGCCTCTGCCGGCGAACTGCAGAAGGGAAAC
GAACTGGCCCTGCCCTCCAAATATGTGAACTTCCTGTACCTGGCCAGCCACTATGAGAAGCTGAAGGGCT
CCCCCGAGGATAATGAGCAGAAACAGCTGTTTGTGGAACAGCACAAGCACTACCTGGACGAGATCATCGA
GCAGATCAGCGAGTTCTCCAAGAGAGTGATCCTGGCCGACGCTAATCTGGACAAAGTGCTGTCCGCCTAC
AACAAGCACCGGGATAAGCCCATCAGAGAGCAGGCCGAGAATATCATCCACCTGTTTACCCTGACCAATC
TGGGAGCCCCTGCCGCCTTCAAGTACTTTGACACCACCATCGACCGGAAGAGGTACACCAGCACCAAAGA
GGTGCTGGACGCCACCCTGATCCACCAGAGCATCACCGGCCTGTACGAGACACGGATCGACCTGTCTCAG
CTGGGAGGCGACAAAAGGCCGGCGGCCACGAAAAAGGCCGGCCAGGCAAAAAAGAAAAAGTAAGAATTCG
CGGCCGCACTCGAGATATCTAGACCCAGCTTT
