>Addgene plasmid #63159 | pRGE32 | depositor partial sequence | sequence record 105874 | M13R-48
CGCCAGCTTANGANTCTTTAAACATACGAACAGATCACTTAAAGTTCTTCTGAAGCAACTTAAAGTTATC
AGGCATGCATGGATCTTGGAGGAATCAGATGTGCAGTCAGGGACCATAGCACAAGACAGGCGTCTTCTAC
TGGTGCTACCAGCAAATGCTGGAAGCCGGGAACACTGGGTACGTTGGAAACCACGTGATGTGAAGAAGTA
AGATAAACTGTAGGAGAAAAGCATTTCGTAGTGGGCCATGAAGCCTTTCAGGACATGTATTGCAGTATGG
GCCGGCCCATTACGCAATTGGACGACAACAAAGACTAGTATTAGTACCACCTCGGCTATCCACATAGATC
AAAGCTGATTTAAAAGAGTTGTGCAGATGATCCGTGGCAGGAGACCGAGGTCTCGGTTTTAGAGCTAGAA
ATAGCAAGTTAAAATAAGGCTAGTCCGTTATCAACTTGAAAAAGTGGCACCGAGTCGGTGCTTTTTTGTT
TTAGAGCTAGAAATAGCAAGTTAAAATAAGGCTAGTCCGTTTTTAGCGCGTGCATGCCTGCAGGTCCACA
AATTCGGGTCAAGGCGGAAGCCAGCGCGCCACCCCACGTCAGCAAATACGGAGGCGCGGGGTTGACGGCG
TCACCCGGTCCTAACGGCGACCAACAAACCAGCCAGAAGAAATTACAGTAAAAAAAAAGTAAATTGCACT
TTGATCCACCTTTTATTACCTAAGTCTCAATTTGGATCACCCTTAAACCTATCTTTTCAATTTGGGCCGG
GTTGTGGTTTGGACTACCATGAACAACTTTTCGTCATGTCTAACTTCCCTTTCAGCAAACATATGAACCA
TATATAGAGGAGATCGGCCGTATACTAGAGCTGATGTGTTTAAGGTCGTTGATTGCACGAGAAAAAAAAA
TCCAAATCGCAACAATAGCAAATTTATCTGGTTCAAAGTGAAAAGATATGTTTAAAGGTAGTCCAAAGTA
AAACTTATAGATAATAAAATGTGGTCCAAAGCGTAATTCACTCAAAAAAAATCAACGAGACGTGTACCAA
ACGGANACAAACGGCATCTTCTCGAAATTTCCCAACCGCTCGCTCGCCCGCCTCGTCTTCCCGGAAACCG
CGGNGGTTTCAGCGT
