>Addgene plasmid #63159 | pRGE32 | addgene partial sequence | sequence record 107450 | M13pUC-Rev 5'-AGCGGATAACAATTTCACACAGG-3'
AACATACGAACAGATCACTTAAAGTTCTTCTGAAGCAACTTAAAGTTATCAGGCATGCATGGATCTTGGA
GGAATCAGATGTGCAGTCAGGGACCATAGCACAAGACAGGCGTCTTCTACTGGTGCTACCAGCAAATGCT
GGAAGCCGGGAACACTGGGTACGTTGGAAACCACGTGATGTGAAGAAGTAAGATAAACTGTAGGAGAAAA
GCATTTCGTAGTGGGCCATGAAGCCTTTCAGGACATGTATTGCAGTATGGGCCGGCCCATTACGCAATTG
GACGACAACAAAGACTAGTATTAGTACCACCTCGGCTATCCACATAGATCAAAGCTGATTTAAAAGAGTT
GTGCAGATGATCCGTGGCAGGAGACCGAGGTCTCGGTTTTAGAGCTAGAAATAGCAAGTTAAAATAAGGC
TAGTCCGTTATCAACTTGAAAAAGTGGCACCGAGTCGGTGCTTTTTTGTTTTAGAGCTAGAAATAGCAAG
TTAAAATAAGGCTAGTCCGTTTTTAGCGCGTGCATGCCTGCAGGTCCACAAATTCGGGTCAAGGCGGAAG
CCAGCGCGCCACCCCACGTCAGCAAATACGGAGGCGCGGGGTTGACGGCGTCACCCGGTCCTAACGGCGA
CCAACAAACCAGCCAGAAGAAATTACAGTAAAAAAAAAGTAAATTGCACTTTGATCCACCTTTTATTACC
TAAGTCTCAATTTGGATCACCCTTAAACCTATCTTTTCAATTTGGGCCGGGTTGTGGTTTGGACTACCAT
GAACAACTTTTCGTCATGTCTAACTTCCCTTTCAGCAAACATATGAACCATATATAGAGGAGATCGGCCG
TATACTAGAGCTGATGTGTTT
