>Addgene plasmid #63159 | pRGE32 | addgene partial sequence | sequence record 107508 | CM007 Cas9 5' F     5'-GAACCGGATCTGCTATCTGC      -3'
GACGACAGCTTCTTCCACAGACTGGAAGAGTCCTTCCTGGTGGAAGAGGATAAGAAGCACGAGCGGCACC
CCATCTTCGGCAACATCGTGGACGAGGTGGCCTACCACGAGAAGTACCCCACCATCTACCACCTGAGAAA
GAAACTGGTGGACAGCACCGACAAGGCCGACCTGCGGCTGATCTATCTGGCCCTGGCCCACATGATCAAG
TTCCGGGGCCACTTCCTGATCGAGGGCGACCTGAACCCCGACAACAGCGACGTGGACAAGCTGTTCATCC
AGCTGGTGCAGACCTACAACCAGCTGTTCGAGGAAAACCCCATCAACGCCAGCGGCGTGGACGCCAAGGC
CATCCTGTCTGCCAGACTGAGCAAGAGCAGACGGCTGGAAAATCTGATCGCCCAGCTGCCCGGCGAGAAG
AAGAATGGCCTGTTCGGAAACCTGATTGCCCTGAGCCTGGGCCTGACCCCCAACTTCAAGAGCAACTTCG
ACCTGGCCGAGGATGCCAAACTGCAGCTGAGCAAGGACACCTACGACGACGACCTGGACAACCTGCTGGC
CCAGATCGGCGACCAGTACGCCGACCTGTTTCTGGCCGCCAAGAACCTGTCCGACGCCATCCTGCTGAGC
GACATCCTGAGAGTGAACACCGAGATCACCAAGGCCCCCCTGAGCGCCTCTATGATCAAGAGATACGACG
AGCACCACCAGGACCTGACCCTGCTGAAAGCTCTCGTGCGGCAGCAGCTGCCTGAGAAGTACAAAGAGAT
TTTCTTCGACCAGAGCAAGAACGGCTACGCCGGCTACATTGACGGCGG
