>Addgene plasmid #63159 | pRGE32 | addgene partial sequence | sequence record 108478 | hSpCas9-R1 5'-CGCTCGTGCTTCTTATCCTC-3'
AGCTGTCGTCCACCTTGGCCATCTCGTTGCTGAAGATCTCTTGCAGATAGCAGATCCGGTTCTTCCGTCT
GGTGTATCTTCTTCTGGCGGTTCTCTTCAGCCGGGTGGCCTCGGCTGTTTCGCCGCTGTCGAACAGCAGG
GCTCCGATCAGGTTCTTCTTGATGCTGTGCCGGTCGGTGTTGCCCAGCACCTTGAATTTCTTGCTGGGCA
CCTTGTACTCGTCGGTGATCACGGCCCAGCCCACAGAGTTGGTGCCGATGTCCAGGCCGATGCTGTACTT
CTTGTCGGCTGCTGGGACTCCGTGGATACCGACCTTCCGCTTCTTCTTTGGGGCCATCTTATCGTCATCG
TCTTTGTAATCAATATCATGATCCTTGTAGTCTCCGTCGTGGTCCTTATAGTCCATGGTTAAGTATTTCC
TTAGAGAATTGGTTCTATCTCCTTCGAAGCCTGCTTTTTTGTACAAACTTGTTGATAACTATCTGCAAGA
AATAATCACCAAACAGATAGGGTAAGAACTAGCACAAGATTAAGGACACAACAACGGATCAAACAGCAAA
CATATTCCAACAGAACATACATGTATTCAAAAAGATAGTAACAGGCACATCACACATGTATTCAGATAGG
TAGTAACAGCACACGTATCCTGAACTTCAGAAATAAGTAGAATGAACTAGTGGCAATAATCTTCACACAG
ATAGTAAAAAGAAATTACCACAATAGATTATATAGATGAACTACAGATTGTAACATGATATTACTACAGA
TTGTAACATGATATTCTAATATAGTTCTTAGCATAAATTACTGGCAGATAGTAACATGAGATCATTATGA
CAGATATAGCGACAAGACTTCCTATTTACCATTGACAATTAATTAAAAGAGTTCATCATTATCTAATCTG
